>Addgene plasmid #12780 | DCT.VV.Orf92 | addgene partial sequence | sequence record 19175 | T7 5'-TAATACGACTCACTATAGGG-3'
ACCGAGCTCGGATCCAGTACCCCTTCCACCGAATTCCAGCTGACCACCATGAACTTTCAAGGACTTGTGT
TAACTGACAATTGCAAAAATCAATGGGTCGTTGGACCATTAATAGGAAAAGGTGGATTCGGTAGTATTTA
TACTACTAATGACAATAATTATGTAGTAAAAATAGAGCCCAAAGCTAACGGATCATTATTTACCGAACAG
GCATTTTATACTAGAGTACTTAAACCATCCGTTATCGAAGAATGGAAAAAATCTCACAATATAAAGCACG
TAGGTCTTATCACGTGCAAGGCATTTGGTCTATACAAATCCATTAATGTGGAGTATCGATTCTTGGTAAT
TAATAGATTAGGTGCAGATCTAGATGCGGTGATCAGAGCCAATAATAATAGATTACCAAAAAGGTCGGTG
ATGTTGATCGGAATCGAAATCTTAAATACCATACAATTTATGCACGAGCAAGGATATTCTCACGGAGATA
TTAAAGCGAGTAATATAGTCTTGGATCAAATAGATAAGAATAAATTATATCTAGTGGATTACGGATTGGT
TTCTAAATTCATGTCTAATGGAGAACATGTTCCATTTATAAGAAATCCAAATAAAATGGATAACGGTACT
CTAGAATTTACACCTATAGATTCGCATAAAGGATACGTTGTATCTAGACGTGGAGATCTAGAAACACTTG
GATATTGTATGATTAGATGGTTGGGAGGTATCTTGCCATGGACTAAGATATCTG
