[The description below was written by a language model from this plasmid's Addgene catalogue record.]
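Description:
DCT.VV.Orf92 is a mammalian expression plasmid built on the commercial pcDNA 3.1D V5-His-TOPO backbone (about 5.5 kb without insert) and carrying a 903 bp open reading frame from vaccinia virus. The insert, designated VV.Orf92 within its library and also listed as VV_WR_183, is annotated as a protein kinase. The record lists BamHI sites, both preserved, at the 5′ and 3′ ends of the insert, so the fragment can be excised with a single enzyme. The plasmid is maintained at high copy in E. coli under ampicillin selection, and a neomycin resistance marker allows G418 selection of transfected mammalian cells. The promoter is not stated in the record, although vectors of this family generally drive expression from the CMV immediate-early promoter, with a T7 promoter site upstream that matches the listed T7 sequencing primer. The backbone name implies C-terminal V5 and His tags, but the record does not say whether the viral ORF is fused in frame to them.

The plasmid is one member of a library of individually cloned vaccinia ORFs, associated with work identifying poxvirus CD8+ T cell determinants to support the design and characterization of smallpox vaccines. It was made for screening rather than as a sequence-verified reference clone. The depositors caution that it may differ from the canonical GenBank sequence, and that the plasmid and insert names apply only within this library. Corresponding ORF names in the Copenhagen and WR strains, along with sequencing notes, are given in a supplementary spreadsheet for the collection. No feature table accompanies the entry, so element positions and orientation cannot be confirmed here.
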