Addgene plasmid #12780: DCT.VV.Orf92
Purpose: This plasmid was designed for screening purposes and may contain discrepancies relative to the current canonical GenBank version of the gene.
Depositing lab: Jack Bennink & Jon Yewdell. Publication: Identification of poxvirus CD8+ T cell determinants to enable rational design and characterization of smallpox vaccines. Tscharke DC, Karupiah G, Zhou J, Palmore T, Irvine KR, Haeryfar SM, Williams S, Sidney J, Sette A, Bennink JR, Yewdell JW. J Exp Med. 2005 January 3; 201(1): 95–104. 10.1084/jem.20041912 PubMed 15623576.
Backbone
  Vector backbone: pcDNA 3.1D V5-His-TOPO
  Backbone manufacturer: Invitrogen
  Backbone size w/o insert (bp): 5514
  Vector type: Mammalian Expression
  Selectable markers: Neomycin (select with G418)
Growth in bacteria
  Bacterial resistance: Ampicillin, 100 μg/mL
  Growth temperature: 37°C
  Growth strain: DH5alpha
  Copy number: High Copy
Gene/Insert
  Gene/Insert name: VV.Orf92 (alt names: VV_WR_183; protein kinase)
  Species: Vaccinia Virus
  Insert size (bp): 903
  GenBank ID: 9791130
  Cloning method: Restriction Enzyme; 5′ cloning site BamHI (not destroyed); 3′ cloning site BamHI (not destroyed)
  Sequencing primers: 5′ Universal T7
Terms and licenses: Academic/Nonprofit Terms; Industry Terms: Not Available to Industry
Depositor comments: Please see the Vaccinia kit page ( https://www.addgene.org/vvorf/ ) for more information. The kit page contains the supplemental VVOrfData spreadsheet, which includes important information about this plasmid. The plasmid and insert names provided here relate only to this library. The name of the ORF (if present) in VACV strain Copenhagen and the name of the ORF (if annotated) in VACV strain WR sequence can be found in VVOrfData spreadsheet. Please note that the amino acid sequence given for each ORF in the spreadsheet may contain some errors. Additionally, changes from the expected sequence may be present in these plasmids. Please see Addgene's quality control sequence and sequencing notes in the VVOrfData spreadsheet before ordering this plasmid.
How to cite: DCT.VV.Orf92 was a gift from Jack Bennink & Jon Yewdell (Addgene plasmid # 12780 ; http://n2t.net/addgene:12780 ; RRID:Addgene_12780)
